Addgene plasmid #107838: pHBS1292 TDP43 RRM-GFP G368W+W385G
Purpose: To test the effect of sequence on TDP43 droplet properties
Depositing lab: Rajat Rohatgi. Depositing organization: Stanford University. Publication: Phase separation-deficient TDP43 remains functional in splicing. Schmidt HB, Barreau A, Rohatgi R. Nat Commun. 2019 Oct 25;10(1):4890. doi: 10.1038/s41467-019-12740-2. PubMed 31653829.
Backbone
  Vector backbone: pCS2-Dest
  Vector type: Mammalian Expression
Growth in bacteria
  Bacterial resistance: Ampicillin, 100 μg/mL
  Growth temperature: 37°C
  Growth strain: DH5alpha
  Copy number: High Copy
Gene/Insert
  Gene/Insert name: TARDBP mutant
  Species: H. sapiens (human)
  Mutation: G368W and W385G mutations in LLPS reporter
  Entrez Gene: TARDBP (a.k.a. ALS10, TDP-43)
  Cloning method: Gibson Cloning
Terms and licenses: Academic/Nonprofit Terms; Industry Terms: Not Available to Industry
How to cite: pHBS1292 TDP43 RRM-GFP G368W+W385G was a gift from Rajat Rohatgi (Addgene plasmid # 107838 ; http://n2t.net/addgene:107838 ; RRID:Addgene_107838)
