[The description below was written by a language model from this plasmid's Addgene catalogue record and pLannotate feature annotations shown in this document.]
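Description:
pHBS1292 TDP43 RRM-GFP G368W+W385G is a mammalian expression plasmid of about 5.7 kb built on the pCS2-Dest backbone. It carries a mutant version of human TARDBP (TDP-43) configured as a fluorescent reporter for liquid-liquid phase separation. It is maintained in E. coli through a high-copy ColE1/pUC-type origin and selected with ampicillin via the β-lactamase gene. An f1 origin and remnants of the lac region (lac promoter/operator and lacZα and lacI fragments) are also present as backbone carry-over.

Expression in mammalian cells is driven by the simian CMV IE94 enhancer/promoter and terminated by an SV40 polyadenylation signal. An SP6 promoter lies just upstream of the insert, which in pCS2-type vectors allows in vitro synthesis of sense RNA, and T7 (fragment) and T3 promoters sit downstream in the opposite orientation. The insert sits between attB1 and attB2 Gateway sites, although the record lists Gibson assembly as the cloning method.

Within this interval the only annotated coding feature is superfolder GFP, with unannotated sequence on both sides that presumably encodes the TDP-43 portions. The construct name suggests GFP stands in for the RNA recognition motifs, but the record does not spell out the exact architecture. The two substitutions, G368W and W385G, effectively move a tryptophan to a different position in the reporter.

The stated purpose is to test how sequence affects the properties of TDP-43 droplets. The sequencing-derived and depositor sequence records give essentially identical feature maps, differing by only a few nucleotides in length.
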