Features (pLannotate 1.2.2; 17 found; start..end, strand, type, name):
     35..53      +  promoter       SP6 promoter: promoter for bacteriophage SP6 RNA polymerase
    108..132     +  protein_bind   attB1: mutant version of attB; recombination site for the Gateway® BP reaction BP Clonase™
    478..1179    +  CDS            Superfolder GFP: Superfolder GFP is a basic (constitutively fluorescent) green fluorescent protein published in 2005, derived from Aequorea victoria. It is reported to be a very rapidly-maturing weak dimer.
   1660..1684    -  protein_bind   attB2: mutant version of attB; recombination site for the Gateway® BP reaction BP Clonase™
   1707..1724    -  promoter       T7 promoter (fragment): promoter for bacteriophage T7 RNA polymerase
   1729..1863    -  polyA_signal   SV40 poly(A) signal: SV40 polyadenylation signal
   1976..1994    -  promoter       T3 promoter: promoter for bacteriophage T3 RNA polymerase
   2039..2055    -  protein_bind   lac operator: The lac repressor binds to the lac operator to inhibit transcription in E. coli. This inhibition can be relieved by adding lactose or isopropyl-β-D-thiogalactopyranoside (IPTG). lac repressor encoded by lacI
   2063..2093    -  promoter       lac promoter: promoter for the E. coli lac operon
   2108..2129    -  protein_bind   CAP binding site: CAP binding activates transcription in the presence of cAMP. E. coli catabolite activator protein
   2142..2234    -  CDS            lacI (fragment): lac repressor; lacI; The lac repressor binds to the lac operator to inhibit transcription in E. coli. This inhibition can be relieved by adding lactose or isopropyl-β-D-thiogalactopyranoside (IPTG).
   2417..3005    -  rep_origin     ori: high-copy-number ColE1/pMB1/pBR322/pUC origin of replication
   3176..4036    -  CDS            AmpR: β-lactamase; bla; confers resistance to ampicillin, carbenicillin, and related antibiotics
   4037..4141    -  promoter       AmpR promoter: bla
   4194..4622    -  rep_origin     f1 ori (sequence partly withheld): f1 bacteriophage origin of replication; arrow indicates direction of (+) strand synthesis
   4627..4693    -  CDS            lacZα (fragment): LacZα fragment of β-galactosidase; lacZ fragment
   4696..5680    +  promoter       CMV IE94 promoter: enhancer/promoter region of simian cytomegalovirus major immediate early transcription unit IE94
>Addgene plasmid #107838 | pHBS1292 TDP43 RRM-GFP G368W+W385G | depositor full sequence | sequence record 203690 | pHBS1292 TDP43 RRM-GFP G368W+W385G sequence 5680 bps
CGCCATTCTGCCTGGGGACGTCGGAGCAAGCTTGATTTAGGTGACACTATAGAATACAAGCTACTTGTTC
TTTTTGCAGGATCCCATCGATTCGAATTCAAGGATCAACAAGTTTGTACAAAAAAGCAGGCTGGCGCCGG
TACCACCGGTGCCACCATGGGATCCATGTCTGAATATATTCGGGTAACCGAAGATGAGAACGATGAGCCC
ATTGAAATACCATCGGAAGACGATGGGACGGTGCTGCTCTCCACGGTTACAGCCCAGTTTCCAGGGGCGT
GTGGGCTTCGCTACAGGAATCCAGTGTCTCAGTGTATGAGAGGTGTCCGGCTGGTAGAAGGAATTCTGCA
TGCCCCAGATGCTGGCTGGGGAAATCTGGTGTATGTTGTCAACTATCCAAAAGATAACAAAAGAAAAATG
GATGAGACAGATGCTTCATCAGCAGTGAAAGTGAAAAGAGCAGTCCAGAAAACATCCAGTAAAGGAGAGG
AACTATTTACAGGTACTGTGCCTATCAAAGTCGAGCTGGACGGCGACGTAAACGGCCACAAGTTCAGCGT
GCGTGGCGAGGGCGAGGGCGATGCCACCGAGGGCAAGCTGACCCTGAAGTTCATCTGCACCACCGGCAAG
CTGCCGGTGCCGTGGCCGACCCTCGTGACCACCCTGACCTACGGCGTGCAGTGCTTCAGCCGCTACCCGG
ACCACATGAAGCGTCACGACTTCTTCAAGTCCGCCATGCCGGAAGGCTACGTCCAGGAGCGCACCATCGA
GTTCAAGGACGACGGCACCTACAAGACCCGCGCGGAGGTGAAGTTCGAGGGCGACACCCTGGTGAACCGC
ATCGAGCTGAAGGGCAACGACTTCAAGGAGGACGGCAACATCCTGGGTCACAAGCTGGAGTACAACCACA
ACAGCCACAACGTCCGTATCGAAGCCGACAAGCAGAAGAACGGCATCAAGGCTAACTTCAAGATCCGCCA
CAACGTTGAGGACGGCAGCCAGCAGGAAGCCGACCACAAACAGCAGAACACCCCGATCGGCGACGGCCCG
GTGCGCCTGCCGGACAACCACTATCTGAGCACCCAGACCACGCTGAGCAAAGACCCGAACGAGAAGCGCG
ATCACATGGTCCTGAAGGAGTTCGTGACGGCAGCCGGTATCACTAAAGGTGAAGATGAAAGTGGATCCAA
TGCCGAACCTAAGCACAATAGCAATAGACAGTTAGAAAGAAGTGGAAGATTTGGTGGTAATCCAGGTGGC
TTTGGGAATCAGGGTGGATTTGGTAATAGCAGAGGGGGTGGAGCTGGTTTGGGAAACAATCAAGGTAGTA
ATATGGGTGGTGGGATGAACTTTGGTGCGTTCAGCATTAATCCAGCCATGATGGCTGCCGCCCAGGCAGC
ACTACAGAGCAGTTGGGGTATGATGGGCATGTTAGCCAGCCAGCAGAACCAGTCAGGCCCATCGGGTAAT
AACCAAAACCAAGGCAACATGCAGAGGGAGCCAAACCAGGCCTTCTGGTCTGGAAATAACTCTTATAGTG
GCTCTAATTCTGGTGCAGCAATTGGTGGGGGATCAGCATCCAATGCAGGGTCGGGCAGTGGTTTTAATGG
AGGCTTTGGCTCAAGCATGGATTCTAAGTCTTCTGGCTGGGGAATGTAGACCCAGCTTTCTTGTACAAAG
TGGTTGATCCTCTCGAGCCTCTAGAACTATAGTGAGTCGTATTACGTAGATCCAGACATGATAAGATACA
TTGATGAGTTTGGACAAACCACAACTAGAATGCAGTGAAAAAAATGCTTTATTTGTGAAATTTGTGATGC
TATTGCTTTATTTGTAACCATTATAAGCTGCAATAAACAAGTTAACAACAACAATTGCATTCATTTTATG
TTTCAGGTTCAGGGGGAGGTGTGGGAGGTTTTTTAATTCGCGGCCGCGGCGCCAATGCATTGGGCCCGGT
ACCCAGCTTTTGTTCCCTTTAGTGAGGGTTAATTGCGCGCTTGGCGTAATCATGGTCATAGCTGTTTCCT
GTGTGAAATTGTTATCCGCTCACAATTCCACACAACATACGAGCCGGAAGCATAAAGTGTAAAGCCTGGG
GTGCCTAATGAGTGAGCTAACTCACATTAATTGCGTTGCGCTCACTGCCCGCTTTCCAGTCGGGAAACCT
GTCGTGCCAGCTGCATTAATGAATCGGCCAACGCGCGGGGAGAGGCGGTTTGCGTATTGGGCGCTCTTCC
GCTTCCTCGCTCACTGACTCGCTGCGCTCGGTCGTTCGGCTGCGGCGAGCGGTATCAGCTCACTCAAAGG
CGGTAATACGGTTATCCACAGAATCAGGGGATAACGCAGGAAAGAACATGTGAGCAAAAGGCCAGCAAAA
GGCCAGGAACCGTAAAAAGGCCGCGTTGCTGGCGTTTTTCCATAGGCTCCGCCCCCCTGACGAGCATCAC
AAAAATCGACGCTCAAGTCAGAGGTGGCGAAACCCGACAGGACTATAAAGATACCAGGCGTTTCCCCCTG
GAAGCTCCCTCGTGCGCTCTCCTGTTCCGACCCTGCCGCTTACCGGATACCTGTCCGCCTTTCTCCCTTC
GGGAAGCGTGGCGCTTTCTCATAGCTCACGCTGTAGGTATCTCAGTTCGGTGTAGGTCGTTCGCTCCAAG
CTGGGCTGTGTGCACGAACCCCCCGTTCAGCCCGACCGCTGCGCCTTATCCGGTAACTATCGTCTTGAGT
CCAACCCGGTAAGACACGACTTATCGCCACTGGCAGCAGCCACTGGTAACAGGATTAGCAGAGCGAGGTA
TGTAGGCGGTGCTACAGAGTTCTTGAAGTGGTGGCCTAACTACGGCTACACTAGAAGGACAGTATTTGGT
ATCTGCGCTCTGCTGAAGCCAGTTACCTTCGGAAAAAGAGTTGGTAGCTCTTGATCCGGCAAACAAACCA
CCGCTGGTAGCGGTGGTTTTTTTGTTTGCAAGCAGCAGATTACGCGCAGAAAAAAAGGATCTCAAGAAGA
TCCTTTGATCTTTTCTACGGGGTCTGACGCTCAGTGGAACGAAAACTCACGTTAAGGGATTTTGGTCATG
AGATTATCAAAAAGGATCTTCACCTAGATCCTTTTAAATTAAAAATGAAGTTTTAAATCAATCTAAAGTA
TATATGAGTAAACTTGGTCTGACAGTTACCAATGCTTAATCAGTGAGGCACCTATCTCAGCGATCTGTCT
ATTTCGTTCATCCATAGTTGCCTGACTCCCCGTCGTGTAGATAACTACGATACGGGAGGGCTTACCATCT
GGCCCCAGTGCTGCAATGATACCGCGAGACCCACGCTCACCGGCTCCAGATTTATCAGCAATAAACCAGC
CAGCCGGAAGGGCCGAGCGCAGAAGTGGTCCTGCAACTTTATCCGCCTCCATCCAGTCTATTAATTGTTG
CCGGGAAGCTAGAGTAAGTAGTTCGCCAGTTAATAGTTTGCGCAACGTTGTTGCCATTGCTACAGGCATC
GTGGTGTCACGCTCGTCGTTTGGTATGGCTTCATTCAGCTCCGGTTCCCAACGATCAAGGCGAGTTACAT
GATCCCCCATGTTGTGCAAAAAAGCGGTTAGCTCCTTCGGTCCTCCGATCGTTGTCAGAAGTAAGTTGGC
CGCAGTGTTATCACTCATGGTTATGGCAGCACTGCATAATTCTCTTACTGTCATGCCATCCGTAAGATGC
TTTTCTGTGACTGGTGAGTACTCAACCAAGTCATTCTGAGAATAGTGTATGCGGCGACCGAGTTGCTCTT
GCCCGGCGTCAATACGGGATAATACCGCGCCACATAGCAGAACTTTAAAAGTGCTCATCATTGGAAAACG
TTCTTCGGGGCGAAAACTCTCAAGGATCTTACCGCTGTTGAGATCCAGTTCGATGTAACCCACTCGTGCA
CCCAACTGATCTTCAGCATCTTTTACTTTCACCAGCGTTTCTGGGTGAGCAAAAACAGGAAGGCAAAATG
CCGCAAAAAAGGGAATAAGGGCGACACGGAAATGTTGAATACTCATACTCTTCCTTTTTCAATATTATTG
AAGCATTTATCAGGGTTATTGTCTCATGAGCGGATACATATTTGAATGTATTTAGAAAAATAAACAAATA
GGGGTTCCGCGCACATTTCCCCGAAAAGTGCCACCTAAATTGTAAGCGTTAATATTTTGTTAAAATTCGC
GTTAAATTTTTGTTAAATCAGCTCATTTTTTAACCAATAGGCCGAAATCGGCAAAATCCCTTATAAATCA
AAAGAATAGACCGAGATAGGGT
[37 nt withheld, positions 4293-4329]
AAAGAACGTGGACTCCAACGTCAAAGG
[49 nt withheld, positions 4357-4405]
T
[91 nt withheld, positions 4407-4497]
G
[124 nt withheld, positions 4499-4622]
CCCATTCGCCATTCAGGCTGCGCAACTGTTGGGAAGGGCGATCGGTGCGGGCCTCTTCGCTATTACGCCA
GTCGACCATAGCCAATTCAATATGGCGTATATGGACTCATGCCAATTCAATATGGTGGATCTGGACCTGT
GCCAATTCAATATGGCGTATATGGACTCGTGCCAATTCAATATGGTGGATCTGGACCCCAGCCAATTCAA
TATGGCGGACTTGGCACCATGCCAATTCAATATGGCGGACTTGGCACTGTGCCAACTGGGGAGGGGTCTA
CTTGGCACGGTGCCAAGTTTGAGGAGGGGTCTTGGCCCTGTGCCAAGTCCGCCATATTGAATTGGCATGG
TGCCAATAATGGCGGCCATATTGGCTATATGCCAGGATCAATATATAGGCAATATCCAATATGGCCCTAT
GCCAATATGGCTATTGGCCAGGTTCAATACTATGTATTGGCCCTATGCCATATAGTATTCCATATATGGG
TTTTCCTATTGACGTAGATAGCCCCTCCCAATGGGCGGTCCCATATACCATATATGGGGCTTCCTAATAC
CGCCCATAGCCACTCCCCCATTGACGTCAATGGTCTCTATATATGGTCTTTCCTATTGACGTCATATGGG
CGGTCCTATTGACGTATATGGCGCCTCCCCCATTGACGTCAATTACGGTAAATGGCCCGCCTGGCTCAAT
GCCCATTGACGTCAATAGGACCACCCACCATTGACGTCAATGGGATGGCTCATTGCCCATTCATATCCGT
TCTCACGCCCCCTATTGACGTCAATGACGGTAAATGGCCCACTTGGCAGTACATCAATATCTATTAATAG
TAACTTGGCAAGTACATTACTATTGGAAGGACGCCAGGGTACATTGGCAGTACTCCCATTGACGTCAATG
GCGGTAAATGGCCCGCGATGGCTGCCAAGTACATCCCCATTGACGTCAATGGGGAGGGGCAATGACGCAA
ATGGGCGTTCCATTGACGTAAATGGGCGGTAGGCGTGCCTAATGGGAGGTCTATATAAGCAATGCTCGTT
TAGGGAAC
