Features (pLannotate 1.2.2; 17 found; start..end, strand, type, name):
     34..52      +  promoter       SP6 promoter: promoter for bacteriophage SP6 RNA polymerase
    107..131     +  protein_bind   attB1: mutant version of attB; recombination site for the Gateway® BP reaction BP Clonase™
    477..1178    +  CDS            Superfolder GFP: Superfolder GFP is a basic (constitutively fluorescent) green fluorescent protein published in 2005, derived from Aequorea victoria. It is reported to be a very rapidly-maturing weak dimer.
   1659..1683    -  protein_bind   attB2: mutant version of attB; recombination site for the Gateway® BP reaction BP Clonase™
   1706..1723    -  promoter       T7 promoter (fragment): promoter for bacteriophage T7 RNA polymerase
   1728..1862    -  polyA_signal   SV40 poly(A) signal: SV40 polyadenylation signal
   1975..1993    -  promoter       T3 promoter: promoter for bacteriophage T3 RNA polymerase
   2038..2054    -  protein_bind   lac operator: The lac repressor binds to the lac operator to inhibit transcription in E. coli. This inhibition can be relieved by adding lactose or isopropyl-β-D-thiogalactopyranoside (IPTG). lac repressor encoded by lacI
   2062..2092    -  promoter       lac promoter: promoter for the E. coli lac operon
   2107..2128    -  protein_bind   CAP binding site: CAP binding activates transcription in the presence of cAMP. E. coli catabolite activator protein
   2141..2233    -  CDS            lacI (fragment): lac repressor; lacI; The lac repressor binds to the lac operator to inhibit transcription in E. coli. This inhibition can be relieved by adding lactose or isopropyl-β-D-thiogalactopyranoside (IPTG).
   2416..3004    -  rep_origin     ori: high-copy-number ColE1/pMB1/pBR322/pUC origin of replication
   3175..4035    -  CDS            AmpR: β-lactamase; bla; confers resistance to ampicillin, carbenicillin, and related antibiotics
   4036..4140    -  promoter       AmpR promoter: bla
   4193..4621    -  rep_origin     f1 ori (sequence partly withheld): f1 bacteriophage origin of replication; arrow indicates direction of (+) strand synthesis
   4626..4692    -  CDS            lacZα (fragment): LacZα fragment of β-galactosidase; lacZ fragment
   4699..5676    +  promoter       CMV IE94 promoter: enhancer/promoter region of simian cytomegalovirus major immediate early transcription unit IE94
>Addgene plasmid #107838 | pHBS1292 TDP43 RRM-GFP G368W+W385G | addgene full sequence | sequence record 207993 | Addgene NGS Result
GCCATTCTGCCTGGGGACGTCGGAGCAAGCTTGATTTAGGTGACACTATAGAATACAAGCTACTTGTTCT
TTTTGCAGGATCCCATCGATTCGAATTCAAGGATCAACAAGTTTGTACAAAAAAGCAGGCTGGCGCCGGT
ACCACCGGTGCCACCATGGGATCCATGTCTGAATATATTCGGGTAACCGAAGATGAGAACGATGAGCCCA
TTGAAATACCATCGGAAGACGATGGGACGGTGCTGCTCTCCACGGTTACAGCCCAGTTTCCAGGGGCGTG
TGGGCTTCGCTACAGGAATCCAGTGTCTCAGTGTATGAGAGGTGTCCGGCTGGTAGAAGGAATTCTGCAT
GCCCCAGATGCTGGCTGGGGAAATCTGGTGTATGTTGTCAACTATCCAAAAGATAACAAAAGAAAAATGG
ATGAGACAGATGCTTCATCAGCAGTGAAAGTGAAAAGAGCAGTCCAGAAAACATCCAGTAAAGGAGAGGA
ACTATTTACAGGTACTGTGCCTATCAAAGTCGAGCTGGACGGCGACGTAAACGGCCACAAGTTCAGCGTG
CGTGGCGAGGGCGAGGGCGATGCCACCGAGGGCAAGCTGACCCTGAAGTTCATCTGCACCACCGGCAAGC
TGCCGGTGCCGTGGCCGACCCTCGTGACCACCCTGACCTACGGCGTGCAGTGCTTCAGCCGCTACCCGGA
CCACATGAAGCGTCACGACTTCTTCAAGTCCGCCATGCCGGAAGGCTACGTCCAGGAGCGCACCATCGAG
TTCAAGGACGACGGCACCTACAAGACCCGCGCGGAGGTGAAGTTCGAGGGCGACACCCTGGTGAACCGCA
TCGAGCTGAAGGGCAACGACTTCAAGGAGGACGGCAACATCCTGGGTCACAAGCTGGAGTACAACCACAA
CAGCCACAACGTCCGTATCGAAGCCGACAAGCAGAAGAACGGCATCAAGGCTAACTTCAAGATCCGCCAC
AACGTTGAGGACGGCAGCCAGCAGGAAGCCGACCACAAACAGCAGAACACCCCGATCGGCGACGGCCCGG
TGCGCCTGCCGGACAACCACTATCTGAGCACCCAGACCACGCTGAGCAAAGACCCGAACGAGAAGCGCGA
TCACATGGTCCTGAAGGAGTTCGTGACGGCAGCCGGTATCACTAAAGGTGAAGATGAAAGTGGATCCAAT
GCCGAACCTAAGCACAATAGCAATAGACAGTTAGAAAGAAGTGGAAGATTTGGTGGTAATCCAGGTGGCT
TTGGGAATCAGGGTGGATTTGGTAATAGCAGAGGGGGTGGAGCTGGTTTGGGAAACAATCAAGGTAGTAA
TATGGGTGGTGGGATGAACTTTGGTGCGTTCAGCATTAATCCAGCCATGATGGCTGCCGCCCAGGCAGCA
CTACAGAGCAGTTGGGGTATGATGGGCATGTTAGCCAGCCAGCAGAACCAGTCAGGCCCATCGGGTAATA
ACCAAAACCAAGGCAACATGCAGAGGGAGCCAAACCAGGCCTTCTGGTCTGGAAATAACTCTTATAGTGG
CTCTAATTCTGGTGCAGCAATTGGTGGGGGATCAGCATCCAATGCAGGGTCGGGCAGTGGTTTTAATGGA
GGCTTTGGCTCAAGCATGGATTCTAAGTCTTCTGGCTGGGGAATGTAGACCCAGCTTTCTTGTACAAAGT
GGTTGATCCTCTCGAGCCTCTAGAACTATAGTGAGTCGTATTACGTAGATCCAGACATGATAAGATACAT
TGATGAGTTTGGACAAACCACAACTAGAATGCAGTGAAAAAAATGCTTTATTTGTGAAATTTGTGATGCT
ATTGCTTTATTTGTAACCATTATAAGCTGCAATAAACAAGTTAACAACAACAATTGCATTCATTTTATGT
TTCAGGTTCAGGGGGAGGTGTGGGAGGTTTTTTAATTCGCGGCCGCGGCGCCAATGCATTGGGCCCGGTA
CCCAGCTTTTGTTCCCTTTAGTGAGGGTTAATTGCGCGCTTGGCGTAATCATGGTCATAGCTGTTTCCTG
TGTGAAATTGTTATCCGCTCACAATTCCACACAACATACGAGCCGGGAGCATAAAGTGTAAAGCCTGGGG
TGCCTAATGAGTGAGCTAACTCACATTAATTGCGTTGCGCTCACTGCCCGCTTTCCAGTCGGGAAACCTG
TCGTGCCAGCTGCATTAATGAATCGGCCAACGCGCGGGGAGAGGCGGTTTGCGTATTGGGCGCTCTTCCG
CTTCCTCGCTCACTGACTCGCTGCGCTCGGTCGTTCGGCTGCGGCGAGCGGTATCAGCTCACTCAAAGGC
GGTAATACGGTTATCCACAGAATCAGGGGATAACGCAGGAAAGAACATGTGAGCAAAAGGCCAGCAAAAG
GCCAGGAACCGTAAAAAGGCCGCGTTGCTGGCGTTTTTCCATAGGCTCCGCCCCCCTGACGAGCATCACA
AAAATCGACGCTCAAGTCAGAGGTGGCGAAACCCGACAGGACTATAAAGATACCAGGCGTTTCCCCCTGG
AAGCTCCCTCGTGCGCTCTCCTGTTCCGACCCTGCCGCTTACCGGATACCTGTCCGCCTTTCTCCCTTCG
GGAAGCGTGGCGCTTTCTCATAGCTCACGCTGTAGGTATCTCAGTTCGGTGTAGGTCGTTCGCTCCAAGC
TGGGCTGTGTGCACGAACCCCCCGTTCAGCCCGACCGCTGCGCCTTATCCGGTAACTATCGTCTTGAGTC
CAACCCGGTAAGACACGACTTATCGCCACTGGCAGCAGCCACTGGTAACAGGATTAGCAGAGCGAGGTAT
GTAGGCGGTGCTACAGAGTTCTTGAAGTGGTGGCCTAACTACGGCTACACTAGAAGAACAGTATTTGGTA
TCTGCGCTCTGCTGAAGCCAGTTACCTTCGGAAAAAGAGTTGGTAGCTCTTGATCCGGCAAACAAACCAC
CGCTGGTAGCGGTGGTTTTTTTGTTTGCAAGCAGCAGATTACGCGCAGAAAAAAAGGATCTCAAGAAGAT
CCTTTGATCTTTTCTACGGGGTCTGACGCTCAGTGGAACGAAAACTCACGTTAAGGGATTTTGGTCATGA
GATTATCAAAAAGGATCTTCACCTAGATCCTTTTAAATTAAAAATGAAGTTTTAAATCAATCTAAAGTAT
ATATGAGTAAACTTGGTCTGACAGTTACCAATGCTTAATCAGTGAGGCACCTATCTCAGCGATCTGTCTA
TTTCGTTCATCCATAGTTGCCTGACTCCCCGTCGTGTAGATAACTACGATACGGGAGGGCTTACCATCTG
GCCCCAGTGCTGCAATGATACCGCGAGACCCACGCTCACCGGCTCCAGATTTATCAGCAATAAACCAGCC
AGCCGGAAGGGCCGAGCGCAGAAGTGGTCCTGCAACTTTATCCGCCTCCATCCAGTCTATTAATTGTTGC
CGGGAAGCTAGAGTAAGTAGTTCGCCAGTTAATAGTTTGCGCAACGTTGTTGCCATTGCTACAGGCATCG
TGGTGTCACGCTCGTCGTTTGGTATGGCTTCATTCAGCTCCGGTTCCCAACGATCAAGGCGAGTTACATG
ATCCCCCATGTTGTGCAAAAAAGCGGTTAGCTCCTTCGGTCCTCCGATCGTTGTCAGAAGTAAGTTGGCC
GCAGTGTTATCACTCATGGTTATGGCAGCACTGCATAATTCTCTTACTGTCATGCCATCCGTAAGATGCT
TTTCTGTGACTGGTGAGTACTCAACCAAGTCATTCTGAGAATAGTGTATGCGGCGACCGAGTTGCTCTTG
CCCGGCGTCAATACGGGATAATACCGCGCCACATAGCAGAACTTTAAAAGTGCTCATCATTGGAAAACGT
TCTTCGGGGCGAAAACTCTCAAGGATCTTACCGCTGTTGAGATCCAGTTCGATGTAACCCACTCGTGCAC
CCAACTGATCTTCAGCATCTTTTACTTTCACCAGCGTTTCTGGGTGAGCAAAAACAGGAAGGCAAAATGC
CGCAAAAAAGGGAATAAGGGCGACACGGAAATGTTGAATACTCATACTCTTCCTTTTTCAATATTATTGA
AGCATTTATCAGGGTTATTGTCTCATGAGCGGATACATATTTGAATGTATTTAGAAAAATAAACAAATAG
GGGTTCCGCGCACATTTCCCCGAAAAGTGCCACCTAAATTGTAAGCGTTAATATTTTGTTAAAATTCGCG
TTAAATTTTTGTTAAATCAGCTCATTTTTTAACCAATAGGCCGAAATCGGCAAAATCCCTTATAAATCAA
AAGAATAGACCGAGATAGGGT
[37 nt withheld, positions 4292-4328]
AAAGAACGTGGACTCCAACGTCAAAGG
[49 nt withheld, positions 4356-4404]
T
[91 nt withheld, positions 4406-4496]
G
[124 nt withheld, positions 4498-4621]
CCCATTCGCCATTCAGGCTGCGCAACTGTTGGGAAGGGCGATCGGTGCGGGCCTCTTCGCTATTACGCCA
GTCGACCGCCAATTCAATATGGCGTATATGGACTCATGCCAATTCAATATGGTGGATCTGGACCTGTGCC
AATTCAATATGGCGTATATGGACTCGTGCCAATTCAATATGGTGGATCTGGACCCCAGCCAATTCAATAT
GGCGGACTTGGCACCATGCCAATTCAATATGGCGGACCTGGCACTGTGCCAACTGGGGAGGGGTCTACTT
GGCACGGTGCCAAGTTTGAGGAGGGGTCTTGGCCCTGTGCCAAGTCCGCCATATTGAATTGGCATGGTGC
CAATAATGGCGGCCATATTGGCTATATGCCAGGATCAATATATAGGCAATATCCAATATGGCCCTATGCC
AATATGGCTATTGGCCAGGTTCAATACTATGTATTGGCCCTATGCCATATAGTATTCCATATATGGGTTT
TCCTATTGACGTAGATAGCCCCTCCCAATGGGCGGTCCCATATACCATATATGGGGCTTCCTAATACCGC
CCATAGCCACTCCCCCATTGACGTCAATGGTCTCTATATATGGTCTTTCCTATTGACGTCATATGGGCGG
TCCTATTGACGTATATGGCGCCTCCCCCATTGACGTCAATTACGGTAAATGGCCCGCCTGGCTCAATGCC
CATTGACGTCAATAGGACCACCCACCATTGACGTCAATGGGATGGCTCATTGCCCATTCATATCCGTTCT
CACGCCCCCTATTGACGTCAATGACGGTAAATGGCCCACTTGGCAGTACATCAATATCTATTAATAGTAA
CTTGGCAAGTACATTACTATTGGAAGTACGCCAGGGTACATTGGCAGTACTCCCATTGACGTCAATGGCG
GTAAATGGCCCGCGATGGCTGCCAAGTACATCCCCATTGACGTCAATGGGGAGGGGCAATGACGCAAATG
GGCGTTCCATTGACGTAAATGGGCGGTAGGCGTGCCTAATGGGAGGTCTATATAAGCAATGCTCGTTTAG
GGAACC
